>Addgene plasmid #56485 | sfGFP-Golgi-7 | depositor partial sequence | sequence record 87378 | insert sequence
GTCAGATCCGCTAGCATGAGGCTTCGGGAGCCGCTCCTGAGCGGCAGCGCCGCGATGCCAGGCGCGTCCC
TACAGCGGGCCTGCCGCCTGCTCGTGGCCGTCTGCGCTCTGCACCTTGGCGTCACCCTCGTTTACTACCT
GGCTGGCCGCGACCTGAGCCGCCTGCCCCAACTGGTCGGAGTCTCCACACCGCTGCAGGGCGGCTCGAAC
AGTGCCGCCGCCATCGGGCAGTCCTCCGGGGAGCTCCGGACCGGAGGGGCCAAGGATCCACCGGTCGCCA
CCATGGTGAGCAAGGGCGAGGAGCTGTTCACCGGGGTGGTGCCCATCCTGGTCGAGCTGGACGGCGACGT
AAACGGCCACAAGTTCAGCGTGCGCGGCGAGGGCGAGGGCGATGCCACCAACGGCAAGCTGACCCTGAAG
TTCATCTGCACCACCGGCAAGCTGCCCGTGCCCTGGCCCACCCTCGTGACCACCCTGACCTACGGCGTGC
AGTGCTTCAGCCGCTACCCCGACCACATGAAGCGCCACGACTTCTTCAAGTCCGCCATGCCCGAAGGCTA
CGTCCAGGAGCGCACCATCAGCTTCAAGGACGACGGCACCTACAAGACCCGCGCCGAGGTGAAGTTCGAG
GGCGACACCCTGGTGAACCGCATCGAGCTGAAGGGCATCGACTTCAAGGAGGACGGCAACATCCTGGGGC
ACAAGCTGGAGTACAACTTCAACAGCCACAACGTCTATATCACCGCCGACAAGCAGAAGAACGGCATCAA
GGCCAACTTCAAGATCCGCCACAACGTGGAGGACGGCAGCGTGCAGCTCGCCGACCACTACCAGCAGAAC
ACCCCCATCGGCGACGGCCCCGTGCTGCTGCCCGACAACCACTACCTGAGCACCCAGTCCGTGCTGAGCA
AAGACCCCAACGAGAAGCGCGATCACATGGTCCTGCTGGAGTTCGTGACCGCCGCCGGGATCACTCACGG
CATGGACGAGCTGTACAAGTAAGCGGCCGCGACTCTAGATCA
