>Addgene plasmid #56485 | sfGFP-Golgi-7 | addgene partial sequence | sequence record 114353 | CMV-F 5'-CGCAAATGGGCGGTAGGCGTG-3'
TGAACCGTCAGATCCGCTAGCATGAGGCTTCGGGAGCCGCTCCTGAGCGGCAGCGCCGCGATGCCAGGCG
CGTCCCTACAGCGGGCCTGCCGCCTGCTCGTGGCCGTCTGCGCTCTGCACCTTGGCGTCACCCTCGTTTA
CTACCTGGCTGGCCGCGACCTGAGCCGCCTGCCCCAACTGGTCGGAGTCTCCACACCGCTGCAGGGCGGC
TCGAACAGTGCCGCCGCCATCGGGCAGTCCTCCGGGGAGCTCCGGACCGGAGGGGCCAAGGATCCACCGG
TCGCCACCATGGTGAGCAAGGGCGAGGAGCTGTTCACCGGGGTGGTGCCCATCCTGGTCGAGCTGGACGG
CGACGTAAACGGCCACAAGTTCAGCGTGCGCGGCGAGGGCGAGGGCGATGCCACCAACGGCAAGCTGACC
CTGAAGTTCATCTGCACCACCGGCAAGCTGCCCGTGCCCTGGCCCACCCTCGTGACCACCCTGACCTACG
GCGTGCAGTGCTTCAGCCGCTACCCCGACCACATGAAGCGCCACGACTTCTTCAAGTCCGCCATGCCCGA
AGGCTACGTCCAGGAGCGCACCATCAGCTTCAAGGACGACGGCACCTACAAGACCCGCGCCGAGGTGAAG
TTCGAGGGCGACACCCTGGTGAACCGCATCGAGCTGAAGGGCATCGACTTCAAGGAGGACGGCAACATCC
TGGGGCACAAGCTGGAGTACAACTTCAACAGCCACAACGTCTATATCACCGCCGACAAGCAGAAGAACGG
CATCAAGGCCAACTTCAAGATCCGCCACAACGTGGAGGACGGCAGCGTGCAGCTCG
