[The description below was written by a language model from this plasmid's Addgene catalogue record.]
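Description:
sfGFP-Golgi-7 is a mammalian expression plasmid that produces a fluorescent marker for the Golgi complex. It is built on an sfGFP backbone of about 4.75 kb (without insert), is maintained in E. coli as a high-copy plasmid under kanamycin selection, and carries a neomycin resistance marker so that stably transfected mammalian cells can be selected with G418. No feature table is provided, so the origin of replication and the exact layout of the resistance cassette are not stated. The listed 3′ sequencing primer suggests that an SV40 polyadenylation signal lies downstream of the coding region.

The insert is the N-terminal 82 amino acids of human B4GALT1 (beta-1,4-galactosyltransferase 1), expressed from the CMV promoter, a strong constitutive promoter in most mammalian cell lines. This part of the enzyme is widely used as a Golgi-targeting sequence: B4GALT1 is a type II membrane protein whose short cytoplasmic tail, transmembrane anchor and stem region are sufficient to retain a fused cargo in the Golgi. Superfolder GFP, supplied by the backbone, is fused to the C-terminus of this fragment. The record gives its excitation and emission peaks as 485 nm and 507 nm. The "7" in the name probably refers to the length of the linker between the two parts, but the record does not confirm this, and the cloning method is listed as unknown.

The construct is typically used in transient or stable transfection to label the Golgi apparatus for live-cell or fixed-cell fluorescence microscopy. In that role it can serve as an organelle reference marker in colocalization experiments or as a way to follow Golgi morphology and dynamics.
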