Addgene plasmid #56485: sfGFP-Golgi-7
Purpose: Localization: Golgi Complex, Excitation: 485, Emission: 507
Depositing lab: Michael Davidson. Depositing organization: Florida State University, Tallahassee.
Backbone
  Vector backbone: sfGFP
  Backbone size w/o insert (bp): 4750
  Vector type: Mammalian Expression
  Selectable markers: Neomycin (select with G418)
Growth in bacteria
  Bacterial resistance: Kanamycin, 50 μg/mL
  Growth temperature: 37°C
  Growth strain: DH5alpha
  Copy number: High Copy
Gene/Insert
  Gene/Insert name: Golgi (alt name: NM_001497.3)
  Species: H. sapiens (human)
  Mutation: aa 1-82 of NM_001497.3
  Entrez Gene: B4GALT1 (a.k.a. B4GAL-T1, CDG2D, CLDLFIB, GGTB2, GT1, GTB, beta4Gal-T1)
  Promoter: CMV
  Tag / fusion protein: sfGFP (C terminal on backbone)
  Cloning method: Unknown
  Sequencing primers: 5′ CMV-F; 3′ SV40pA-R
Terms and licenses: Academic/Nonprofit Terms; Industry Terms
Depositor comments: . Excitation = 485; Emission = 507
How to cite: sfGFP-Golgi-7 was a gift from Michael Davidson (Addgene plasmid # 56485 ; http://n2t.net/addgene:56485 ; RRID:Addgene_56485)
